Addgene plasmid #141893: TFORF1939
Purpose: Lentiviral vector for overexpressing transcription factor ORFs with unique 24-bp barcodes. Barcodes facilitate identification of transcription factors in pooled screens.
Depositing lab: Feng Zhang. Depositing organization: Broad Institute. Publication: A transcription factor atlas of directed differentiation. Joung J, Ma S, Tay T, Geiger-Schuller KR, Kirchgatterer PC, Verdine VK, Guo B, Arias-Garcia MA, Allen WE, Singh A, Kuksenko O, Abudayyeh OO, Gootenberg JS, Fu Z, Macrae RK, Buenrostro JD, Regev A, Zhang F. Cell. 2023 Jan 5;186(1):209-229.e26. doi: 10.1016/j.cell.2022.11.026. PubMed 36608654.
Backbone
  Vector backbone: pLX_TRC317
  Backbone manufacturer: Broad Institute Genetic Perturbation Platform
  Backbone size w/o insert (bp): 8264
  Vector type: Mammalian Expression, Lentiviral
  Selectable markers: Puromycin
Growth in bacteria
  Bacterial resistance: Ampicillin, 100 μg/mL
  Growth temperature: 30°C
  Growth strain: DH5alpha
  Copy number: High Copy
Gene/Insert
  Gene/Insert name: MEIS1
  Species: H. sapiens (human)
  Insert size (bp): 1079
  Entrez Gene: MEIS1
  Promoter: EF1a
  Cloning method: Unknown
  Sequencing primers: 5′ GGGTGGAGACTGAAGTTAGGCCAG; 3′ CACATAGCGTAAAAGGAGCAACATAG
Terms and licenses: Academic/Nonprofit Terms; Industry Terms: Not Available to Industry
Depositor comments: XM_005264325,ENST00000495021 . The transcription factor ORF portion of this plasmid was synthesized by Genewiz. Please test multiple small colonies in case of plasmid recombination. To make this collection available in a timely manner, a portion of this collection was not fully sequenced by Addgene. If an Addgene verified full plasmid sequence is not available, please contact us prior to placing an order to request the full sequence.
How to cite: TFORF1939 was a gift from Feng Zhang (Addgene plasmid # 141893 ; http://n2t.net/addgene:141893 ; RRID:Addgene_141893)
