[The description below was written by a language model from this plasmid's Addgene catalogue record and pLannotate feature annotations shown in this document.]
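Description:
TFORF1939 is a lentiviral mammalian expression plasmid built on the pLX_TRC317 backbone. It carries a human MEIS1 open reading frame as one member of a barcoded transcription factor ORF collection. It is propagated in E. coli through a high-copy ColE1/pUC-type origin with ampicillin selection (AmpR/bla). The backbone also contains an f1 origin and remnants of a lac/lacZα cloning region flanked by T7 and T3 promoters. The full sequence record is 9,343 nt, consistent with the stated backbone and insert sizes.

The viral portion has a third-generation, self-inactivating layout. An RSV promoter drives a truncated HIV-1 5' LTR, followed by the Ψ packaging signal with a gag fragment, the RRE for Rev-dependent export of the genomic RNA, a cPPT/CTS, and a ΔU3 3' LTR with a downstream SV40 poly(A) signal.

Within the provirus there are two expression units. An SV40 early promoter/origin region drives puromycin N-acetyltransferase, allowing selection of transduced cells. The strong constitutive EF-1α promoter drives the MEIS1 ORF, with a WPRE downstream to enhance transcript stability and expression. The annotated MEIS1 match covers about 930 bp of the roughly 1.08 kb insert, and the depositor cites specific transcript accessions, so the ORF likely represents a particular isoform rather than the canonical protein.

The record states that each construct carries a unique 24-bp barcode, but this is not annotated in the feature table. A short U6 promoter fragment is annotated between the ORF and the WPRE.

The vector is intended for overexpressing MEIS1, a homeodomain transcriptional regulator involved in hematopoiesis and HOX/PBX cofactor activity. It can be used individually or in pooled screens, such as directed differentiation screens, where the barcode identifies the delivered factor. The depositor notes that the plasmid may be prone to recombination.
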