Features (pLannotate 1.2.2; 31 found; start..end, strand, type, name):
      5..231     +  promoter       RSV promoter: Rous sarcoma virus enhancer/promoter
    232..412     +  LTR            5' LTR (truncated): truncated 5' long terminal repeat (LTR) from HIV-1
    459..584     +  misc_feature   HIV-1 Ψ: packaging signal of human immunodeficiency virus type 1
    568..931     +  CDS            HIV-1 gag (fragment): gag protein from human immunodeficiency virus 1; gag
   1077..1310    +  misc_feature   RRE: The Rev response element (RRE) of HIV-1 allows for Rev-dependent mRNA export from the nucleus to the cytoplasm.
   1687..1713    +  CDS            Rev (fragment): human immunodeficiency virus 1 (HIV-1) Rev protein; rev; enhances nuclear export of unspliced and incompletely spliced viral mRNAs
   1720..1743    +  promoter       SV40 promoter (fragment): SV40 early promoter
   1744..1815    +  promoter       SV40 promoter (fragment): SV40 enhancer and early promoter
   1839..1974    +  rep_origin     SV40 ori: SV40 origin of replication
   2020..2616    +  CDS            PuroR (fragment): puromycin N-acetyltransferase; pac from Streptomyces; confers resistance to puromycin
   2665..2782    +  misc_feature   cPPT/CTS: central polypurine tract and central termination sequence of HIV-1
   2847..2913    +  CDS            small t antigen (fragment): SV40 (simian virus 40) small t antigen
   2920..4098    +  promoter       EF-1α promoter: strong constitutive promoter for human elongation factor EF-1α
   4160..5089    +  CDS            MEIS1 (fragment): MEIS1_HUMAN - Experimental evidence at protein level: Swiss-Prot protein existence level 1. Acts as a transcriptional regulator of PAX6. Acts as a transcriptional activator of PF4 in complex with PBX1 or PBX2. Required for hematopoiesis, megakaryocyte lineage development and vascular patterning. May function as a cofactor for HOXA7 and HOXA9 in the induction of myeloid leukemias. From Homo sapiens (Human).
   5105..5158    +  promoter       U6 promoter (fragment): RNA polymerase III promoter for human U6 snRNA
   5200..5788    +  misc_feature   WPRE: woodchuck hepatitis virus posttranscriptional regulatory element
   5839..5858    +  misc_feature   cPPT/CTS (fragment): central polypurine tract and central termination sequence of HIV-1
   5860..6093    +  LTR            3' LTR (ΔU3): self-inactivating 3' long terminal repeat (LTR) from HIV-1
   6171..6292    +  polyA_signal   SV40 poly(A) signal: SV40 polyadenylation signal
   6332..6467    +  rep_origin     SV40 ori: SV40 origin of replication
   6488..6506    -  promoter       T7 promoter: promoter for bacteriophage T7 RNA polymerase
   6514..6669    +  CDS            lacZα (fragment): LacZα fragment of β-galactosidase; lacZ fragment
   6674..7102    +  rep_origin     f1 ori (sequence partly withheld): f1 bacteriophage origin of replication; arrow indicates direction of (+) strand synthesis
   7155..7259    +  promoter       AmpR promoter: bla
   7260..8120    +  CDS            AmpR: β-lactamase; bla; confers resistance to ampicillin, carbenicillin, and related antibiotics
   8291..8879    +  rep_origin     ori: high-copy-number ColE1/pMB1/pBR322/pUC origin of replication
   9062..9154    +  CDS            lacI (fragment): lac repressor; lacI; The lac repressor binds to the lac operator to inhibit transcription in E. coli. This inhibition can be relieved by adding lactose or isopropyl-β-D-thiogalactopyranoside (IPTG).
   9167..9188    +  protein_bind   CAP binding site: CAP binding activates transcription in the presence of cAMP. E. coli catabolite activator protein
   9203..9233    +  promoter       lac promoter: promoter for the E. coli lac operon
   9241..9257    +  protein_bind   lac operator: The lac repressor binds to the lac operator to inhibit transcription in E. coli. This inhibition can be relieved by adding lactose or isopropyl-β-D-thiogalactopyranoside (IPTG). lac repressor encoded by lacI
   9302..9320    +  promoter       T3 promoter: promoter for bacteriophage T3 RNA polymerase
>Addgene plasmid #141893 | TFORF1939 | addgene full sequence | sequence record 427302 | Addgene NGS Result
TTAATGTAGTCTTATGCAATACTCTTGTAGTCTTGCAACATGGTAACGATGAGTTAGCAACATGCCTTAC
AAGGAGAGAAAAAGCACCGTGCATGCCGATTGGTGGAAGTAAGGTGGTACGATCGTGCCTTATTAGGAAG
GCAACAGACGGGTCTGACATGGATTGGACGAACCACTGAATTGCCGCATTGCAGAGATATTGTATTTAAG
TGCCTAGCTCGATACATAAACGGGTCTCTCTGGTTAGACCAGATCTGAGCCTGGGAGCTCTCTGGCTAAC
TAGGGAACCCACTGCTTAAGCCTCAATAAAGCTTGCCTTGAGTGCTTCAAGTAGTGTGTGCCCGTCTGTT
GTGTGACTCTGGTAACTAGAGATCCCTCAGACCCTTTTAGTCAGTGTGGAAAATCTCTAGCAGTGGCGCC
CGAACAGGGACTTGAAAGCGAAAGGGAAACCAGAGGAGCTCTCTCGACGCAGGACTCGGCTTGCTGAAGC
GCGCACGGCAAGAGGCGAGGGGCGGCGACTGGTGAGTACGCCAAAAATTTTGACTAGCGGAGGCTAGAAG
GAGAGAGATGGGTGCGAGAGCGTCAGTATTAAGCGGGGGAGAATTAGATCGCGATGGGAAAAAATTCGGT
TAAGGCCAGGGGGAAAGAAAAAATATAAATTAAAACATATAGTATGGGCAAGCAGGGAGCTAGAACGATT
CGCAGTTAATCCTGGCCTGTTAGAAACATCAGAAGGCTGTAGACAAATACTGGGACAGCTACAACCATCC
CTTCAGACAGGATCAGAAGAACTTAGATCATTATATAATACAGTAGCAACCCTCTATTGTGTGCATCAAA
GGATAGAGATAAAAGACACCAAGGAAGCTTTAGACAAGATAGAGGAAGAGCAAAACAAAAGTAAGACCAC
CGCACAGCAAGCGGCCGCTGATCTTCAGACCTGGAGGAGGAGATATGAGGGACAATTGGAGAAGTGAATT
ATATAAATATAAAGTAGTAAAAATTGAACCATTAGGAGTAGCACCCACCAAGGCAAAGAGAAGAGTGGTG
CAGAGAGAAAAAAGAGCAGTGGGAATAGGAGCTTTGTTCCTTGGGTTCTTGGGAGCAGCAGGAAGCACTA
TGGGCGCAGCGTCAATGACGCTGACGGTACAGGCCAGACAATTATTGTCTGGTATAGTGCAGCAGCAGAA
CAATTTGCTGAGGGCTATTGAGGCGCAACAGCATCTGTTGCAACTCACAGTCTGGGGCATCAAGCAGCTC
CAGGCAAGAATCCTGGCTGTGGAAAGATACCTAAAGGATCAACAGCTCCTGGGGATTTGGGGTTGCTCTG
GAAAACTCATTTGCACCACTGCTGTGCCTTGGAATGCTAGTTGGAGTAATAAATCTCTGGAACAGATTTG
GAATCACACGACCTGGATGGAGTGGGACAGAGAAATTAACAATTACACAAGCTTAATACACTCCTTAATT
GAAGAATCGCAAAACCAGCAAGAAAAGAATGAACAAGAATTATTGGAATTAGATAAATGGGCAAGTTTGT
GGAATTGGTTTAACATAACAAATTGGCTGTGGTATATAAAATTATTCATAATGATAGTAGGAGGCTTGGT
AGGTTTAAGAATAGTTTTTGCTGTACTTTCTATAGTGAATAGAGTTAGGCAGGGATATTCACCATTATCG
TTTCAGACCCACCTCCCAACCCCGAGGGGACCCATGCATTGCATCTCAATTAGTCAGCAACCAGGTGTGG
AAAGTCCCCAGGCTCCCCAGCAGGCAGAAGTATGCAAAGCATGCGTCTCAATTAGTCAGCAACCATAGTC
CCGCCCCTAACTCCGCCCATCCCGCCCCTAACTCCGCCCAGTTCCGCCCATTCTCCGCCCCATGGCTGAC
TAATTTTTTTTATTTATGCAGAGGCCGAGGCCGCCTCGGCCTCTGAGCTATTCCAGAAGTAGTGAGGAGG
CTTTTTTGGAGGCCTAGGCTTTTGCAAAAAGCTTTCTAGAGGTACCACCGGAGCTTACCATGACCGAGTA
CAAGCCCACGGTGCGCCTCGCCACCCGCGACGACGTCCCCAGGGCCGTACGCACCCTCGCCGCCGCGTTC
GCCGACTACCCCGCCACGCGCCACACCGTCGATCCGGACCGCCACATCGAGCGGGTCACCGAGCTGCAAG
AACTCTTCCTCACGCGCGTCGGGCTCGACATCGGCAAGGTGTGGGTCGCGGACGACGGCGCCGCCGTGGC
GGTCTGGACCACGCCGGAGAGCGTCGAAGCGGGGGCGGTGTTCGCCGAGATCGGCCCGCGCATGGCCGAG
TTGAGCGGTTCCCGGCTGGCCGCGCAGCAACAGATGGAAGGCCTCCTGGCGCCGCACCGGCCCAAGGAGC
CCGCGTGGTTCCTGGCCACCGTCGGCGTCTCGCCCGACCACCAGGGCAAGGGTCTGGGCAGCGCCGTCGT
GCTCCCCGGAGTGGAGGCGGCCGAGCGCGCCGGGGTGCCCGCCTTCCTGGAGACCTCCGCGCCCCGCAAC
CTCCCCTTCTACGAGCGGCTCGGCTTCACCGTCACCGCCGACGTCGAGGTGCCCGAAGGACCGCGCACCT
GGTGCATGACCCGCAAGCCCGGTGCCAGTTAACGAATTCTAGATCTTGAGACAAATGGCAGTATTCATCC
ACAATTTTAAAAGAAAAGGGGGGATTGGGGGGTACAGTGCAGGGGAAAGAATAGTAGACATAATAGCAAC
AGACATACAAACTAAAGAATTACAAAAACAAATTACAAAAATTCAAAATTTTCGGGTTTATTACAGGGAC
AGCAGAGATCCACTTTGGCGCCGGCTCGAGGCCTGCAGGTGCAAAGATGGATAAAGTTTTAAACAGAGAG
GAATCTTTGCAGCTAATGGACCTTCTAGGTCTTGAAAGGAGTGGGAATTGGCTCCGGTGCCCGTCAGTGG
GCAGAGCGCACATCGCCCACAGTCCCCGAGAAGTTGGGGGGAGGGGTCGGCAATTGAACCGGTGCCTAGA
GAAGGTGGCGCGGGGTAAACTGGGAAAGTGATGTCGTGTACTGGCTCCGCCTTTTTCCCGAGGGTGGGGG
AGAACCGTATATAAGTGCAGTAGTCGCCGTGAACGTTCTTTTTCGCAACGGGTTTGCCGCCAGAACACAG
GTAAGTGCCGTGTGTGGTTCCCGCGGGCCTGGCCTCTTTACGGGTTATGGCCCTTGCGTGCCTTGAATTA
CTTCCACCTGGCTGCAGTACGTGATTCTTGATCCCGAGCTTCGGGTTGGAAGTGGGTGGGAGAGTTCGAG
GCCTTGCGCTTAAGGAGCCCCTTCGCCTCGTGCTTGAGTTGAGGCCTGGCCTGGGCGCTGGGGCCGCCGC
GTGCGAATCTGGTGGCACCTTCGCGCCTGTCTCGCTGCTTTCGATAAGTCTCTAGCCATTTAAAATTTTT
GATGACCTGCTGCGACGCTTTTTTTCTGGCAAGATAGTCTTGTAAATGCGGGCCAAGATCTGCACACTGG
TATTTCGGTTTTTGGGGCCGCGGGCGGCGACGGGGCCCGTGCGTCCCAGCGCACATGTTCGGCGAGGCGG
GGCCTGCGAGCGCGGCCACCGAGAATCGGACGGGGGTAGTCTCAAGCTGGCCGGCCTGCTCTGGTGCCTG
GCCTCGCGCCGCCGTGTATCGCCCCGCCCTGGGCGGCAAGGCTGGCCCGGTCGGCACCAGTTGCGTGAGC
GGAAAGATGGCCGCTTCCCGGCCCTGCTGCAGGGAGCTCAAAATGGAGGACGCGGCGCTCGGGAGAGCGG
GCGGGTGAGTCACCCACACAAAGGAAAAGGGCCTTTCCGTCCTCAGCCGTCGCTTCATGTGACTCCACGG
AGTACCGGGCGCCGTCCAGGCACCTCGATTAGTTCTCGAGCTTTTGGAGTACGTCGTCTTTAGGTTGGGG
GGAGGGGTTTTATGCGATGGAGTTTCCCCACACTGAGTGGGTGGAGACTGAAGTTAGGCCAGCTTGGCAC
TTGATGTAATTCTCCTTGGAATTTGCCCTTTTTGAGTTTGGATCTTGGTTCATTCTCAAGCCTCAGACAG
TGGTTCAAAGTTTTTTTCTTCCATTTCAGGTGTCGTGAGGCTAGCACCGCCACCATGGCTCAGGGCCTCC
GACTTCAGGGCTCCAGGAGGAAGGGGAGACACCCCCTCTTCCCTCTCTTAGCACTGATTTTTGAGAAATG
TGAATTAGCTACTTGTACCCCCCGCGAGCCGGGGGTGGCGGGCGGGGACGTCTGCTCGTCAGAGTCATTC
AATGAAGATATAGCCGTGTTCGCCAAACAGATTCGCGCAGAAAAACCTCTATTTTCTTCTAATCCAGAAC
TGGATAACTTGATGATTCAAGCCATACAAGTATTAAGGTTTCATCTATTGGAATTAGAGAAGGTACACGA
ATTATGTGACAATTTCTGCCACCGGTATATTAGCTGTTTGAAAGGGAAAATGCCTATCGATTTGGTGATA
GACGATAGAGAAGGAGGATCAAAATCAGACAGTGAAGATATAACAAGATCAGCAAATCTAACTGACCAGC
CCTCTTGGAACAGAGATCATGATGACACGGCATCTACTCGTTCAGGAGGAACCCCAGGCCCTTCCAGCGG
TGGCCACACGTCACACAGTGGGGACAACAGCAGTGAGCAAGGTGATGGCTTGGACAACAGTGTAGCTTCC
CCCAGCACAGGTGACGATGATGACCCTGATAAGGACAAAAAGCGTCACAAAAAGCGTGGCATCTTTCCCA
AAGTAGCCACAAATATCATGAGGGCGTGGCTGTTCCAGCATCTAACACACCCTTACCCTTCTGAAGAACA
GAAAAAGCAGTTGGCACAAGACACGGGACTCACCATCCTTCAAGTGAACAATTGGTTTATTAATGCCCGG
AGAAGAATAGTGCAGCCCATGATAGACCAGTCCAACCGAGCAGTAAGTCAAGGAACACCTTATAATCCTG
ATGGACAGCCCATGGGAGGTTTCGTAATGGACGGTCAGCAACATATGGGAATTAGAGCACCAGGACCTAT
GAGTGGAATGGGCATGAATATGGGCATGGAGGGGCAGTGGCACTACATGTAGTAATGAACTAGTCCGTAA
CTTGAAAGTATTTCGATTTCTTGGCTTTATATATCTTGTGGAAAGGACGAGCCTCGACGTCGGGCGCTCA
TATTACGCGTTAAGTCGACAATCAACCTCTGGATTACAAAATTTGTGAAAGATTGACTGGTATTCTTAAC
TATGTTGCTCCTTTTACGCTATGTGGATACGCTGCTTTAATGCCTTTGTATCATGCTATTGCTTCCCGTA
TGGCTTTCATTTTCTCCTCCTTGTATAAATCCTGGTTGCTGTCTCTTTATGAGGAGTTGTGGCCCGTTGT
CAGGCAACGTGGCGTGGTGTGCACTGTGTTTGCTGACGCAACCCCCACTGGTTGGGGCATTGCCACCACC
TGTCAGCTCCTTTCCGGGACTTTCGCTTTCCCCCTCCCTATTGCCACGGCGGAACTCATCGCCGCCTGCC
TTGCCCGCTGCTGGACAGGGGCTCGGCTGTTGGGCACTGACAATTCCGTGGTGTTGTCGGGGAAATCATC
GTCCTTTCCTTGGCTGCTCGCCTGTGTTGCCACCTGGATTCTGCGCGGGACGTCCTTCTGCTACGTCCCT
TCGGCCCTCAATCCAGCGGACCTTCCTTCCCGCGGCCTGCTGCCGGCTCTGCGGCCTCTTCCGCGTCTTC
GCCTTCGCCCTCAGACGAGTCGGATCTCCCTTTGGGCCGCCTCCCCGCGTCGACTTTAAGACCAATGACT
TACAAGGCAGCTGTAGATCTTAGCCACTTTTTAAAAGAAAAGGGGGGACTGGAAGGGCTAATTCACTCCC
AACGAAGACAAGATCTGCTTTTTGCTTGTACTGGGTCTCTCTGGTTAGACCAGATCTGAGCCTGGGAGCT
CTCTGGCTAACTAGGGAACCCACTGCTTAAGCCTCAATAAAGCTTGCCTTGAGTGCTTCAAGTAGTGTGT
GCCCGTCTGTTGTGTGACTCTGGTAACTAGAGATCCCTCAGACCCTTTTAGTCAGTGTGGAAAATCTCTA
GCAGTACGTATAGTAGTTCATGTCATCTTATTATTCAGTATTTATAACTTGCAAAGAAATGAATATCAGA
GAGTGAGAGGAACTTGTTTATTGCAGCTTATAATGGTTACAAATAAAGCAATAGCATCACAAATTTCACA
AATAAAGCATTTTTTTCACTGCATTCTAGTTGTGGTTTGTCCAAACTCATCAATGTATCTTATCATGTCT
GGCTCTAGCTATCCCGCCCCTAACTCCGCCCATCCCGCCCCTAACTCCGCCCAGTTCCGCCCATTCTCCG
CCCCATGGCTGACTAATTTTTTTTATTTATGCAGAGGCCGAGGCCGCCTCGGCCTCTGAGCTATTCCAGA
AGTAGTGAGGAGGCTTTTTTGGAGGCCTAGGGACGTACCCAATTCGCCCTATAGTGAGTCGTATTACGCG
CGCTCACTGGCCGTCGTTTTACAACGTCGTGACTGGGAAAACCCTGGCGTTACCCAACTTAATCGCCTTG
CAGCACATCCCCCTTTCGCCAGCTGGCGTAATAGCGAAGAGGCCCGCACCGATCGCCCTTCCCAACAGTT
GCGCAGCCTGAATGGCGAATGGG
[124 nt withheld, positions 6674-6797]
C
[91 nt withheld, positions 6799-6889]
A
[49 nt withheld, positions 6891-6939]
CCTTTGACGTTGGAGTCCACGTTCTTT
[37 nt withheld, positions 6967-7003]
ACCCTATCTCGGTCTATTCTTTTGATTTATAAGGGATTTTGCCGATTTCGGCCTATTGGTTAAAAAATGA
GCTGATTTAACAAAAATTTAACGCGAATTTTAACAAAATATTAACGCTTACAATTTAGGTGGCACTTTTC
GGGGAAATGTGCGCGGAACCCCTATTTGTTTATTTTTCTAAATACATTCAAATATGTATCCGCTCATGAG
ACAATAACCCTGATAAATGCTTCAATAATATTGAAAAAGGAAGAGTATGAGTATTCAACATTTCCGTGTC
GCCCTTATTCCCTTTTTTGCGGCATTTTGCCTTCCTGTTTTTGCTCACCCAGAAACGCTGGTGAAAGTAA
AAGATGCTGAAGATCAGTTGGGTGCACGAGTGGGTTACATCGAACTGGATCTCAACAGCGGTAAGATCCT
TGAGAGTTTTCGCCCCGAAGAACGTTTTCCAATGATGAGCACTTTTAAAGTTCTGCTATGTGGCGCGGTA
TTATCCCGTATTGACGCCGGGCAAGAGCAACTCGGTCGCCGCATACACTATTCTCAGAATGACTTGGTTG
AGTACTCACCAGTCACAGAAAAGCATCTTACGGATGGCATGACAGTAAGAGAATTATGCAGTGCTGCCAT
AACCATGAGTGATAACACTGCGGCCAACTTACTTCTGACAACGATCGGAGGACCGAAGGAGCTAACCGCT
TTTTTGCACAACATGGGGGATCATGTAACTCGCCTTGATCGTTGGGAACCGGAGCTGAATGAAGCCATAC
CAAACGACGAGCGTGACACCACGATGCCTGTAGCAATGGCAACAACGTTGCGCAAACTATTAACTGGCGA
ACTACTTACTCTAGCTTCCCGGCAACAATTAATAGACTGGATGGAGGCGGATAAAGTTGCAGGACCACTT
CTGCGCTCGGCCCTTCCGGCTGGCTGGTTTATTGCTGATAAATCTGGAGCCGGTGAGCGTGGGTCTCGCG
GTATCATTGCAGCACTGGGGCCAGATGGTAAGCCCTCCCGTATCGTAGTTATCTACACGACGGGGAGTCA
GGCAACTATGGATGAACGAAATAGACAGATCGCTGAGATAGGTGCCTCACTGATTAAGCATTGGTAACTG
TCAGACCAAGTTTACTCATATATACTTTAGATTGATTTAAAACTTCATTTTTAATTTAAAAGGATCTAGG
TGAAGATCCTTTTTGATAATCTCATGACCAAAATCCCTTAACGTGAGTTTTCGTTCCACTGAGCGTCAGA
CCCCGTAGAAAAGATCAAAGGATCTTCTTGAGATCCTTTTTTTCTGCGCGTAATCTGCTGCTTGCAAACA
AAAAAACCACCGCTACCAGCGGTGGTTTGTTTGCCGGATCAAGAGCTACCAACTCTTTTTCCGAAGGTAA
CTGGCTTCAGCAGAGCGCAGATACCAAATACTGTTCTTCTAGTGTAGCCGTAGTTAGGCCACCACTTCAA
GAACTCTGTAGCACCGCCTACATACCTCGCTCTGCTAATCCTGTTACCAGTGGCTGCTGCCAGTGGCGAT
AAGTCGTGTCTTACCGGGTTGGACTCAAGACGATAGTTACCGGATAAGGCGCAGCGGTCGGGCTGAACGG
GGGGTTCGTGCACACAGCCCAGCTTGGAGCGAACGACCTACACCGAACTGAGATACCTACAGCGTGAGCT
ATGAGAAAGCGCCACGCTTCCCGAAGGGAGAAAGGCGGACAGGTATCCGGTAAGCGGCAGGGTCGGAACA
GGAGAGCGCACGAGGGAGCTTCCAGGGGGAAACGCCTGGTATCTTTATAGTCCTGTCGGGTTTCGCCACC
TCTGACTTGAGCGTCGATTTTTGTGATGCTCGTCAGGGGGGCGGAGCCTATGGAAAAACGCCAGCAACGC
GGCCTTTTTACGGTTCCTGGCCTTTTGCTGGCCTTTTGCTCACATGTTCTTTCCTGCGTTATCCCCTGAT
TCTGTGGATAACCGTATTACCGCCTTTGAGTGAGCTGATACCGCTCGCCGCAGCCGAACGACCGAGCGCA
GCGAGTCAGTGAGCGAGGAAGCGGAAGAGCGCCCAATACGCAAACCGCCTCTCCCCGCGCGTTGGCCGAT
TCATTAATGCAGCTGGCACGACAGGTTTCCCGACTGGAAAGCGGGCAGTGAGCGCAACGCAATTAATGTG
AGTTAGCTCACTCATTAGGCACCCCAGGCTTTACACTTTATGCTTCCGGCTCGTATGTTGTGTGGAATTG
TGAGCGGATAACAATTTCACACAGGAAACAGCTATGACCATGATTACGCCAAGCGCGCAATTAACCCTCA
CTAAAGGGAACAAAAGCTGGAGCTGCAAGC
