>Addgene plasmid #141893 | TFORF1939 | depositor partial sequence | sequence record 277816 | Insert
ACCGCCACCATGGCTCAGGGCCTCCGACTTCAGGGCTCCAGGAGGAAGGGGAGACACCCCCTCTTCCCTC
TCTTAGCACTGATTTTTGAGAAATGTGAATTAGCTACTTGTACCCCCCGCGAGCCGGGGGTGGCGGGCGG
GGACGTCTGCTCGTCAGAGTCATTCAATGAAGATATAGCCGTGTTCGCCAAACAGATTCGCGCAGAAAAA
CCTCTATTTTCTTCTAATCCAGAACTGGATAACTTGATGATTCAAGCCATACAAGTATTAAGGTTTCATC
TATTGGAATTAGAGAAGGTACACGAATTATGTGACAATTTCTGCCACCGGTATATTAGCTGTTTGAAAGG
GAAAATGCCTATCGATTTGGTGATAGACGATAGAGAAGGAGGATCAAAATCAGACAGTGAAGATATAACA
AGATCAGCAAATCTAACTGACCAGCCCTCTTGGAACAGAGATCATGATGACACGGCATCTACTCGTTCAG
GAGGAACCCCAGGCCCTTCCAGCGGTGGCCACACGTCACACAGTGGGGACAACAGCAGTGAGCAAGGTGA
TGGCTTGGACAACAGTGTAGCTTCCCCCAGCACAGGTGACGATGATGACCCTGATAAGGACAAAAAGCGT
CACAAAAAGCGTGGCATCTTTCCCAAAGTAGCCACAAATATCATGAGGGCGTGGCTGTTCCAGCATCTAA
CACACCCTTACCCTTCTGAAGAACAGAAAAAGCAGTTGGCACAAGACACGGGACTCACCATCCTTCAAGT
GAACAATTGGTTTATTAATGCCCGGAGAAGAATAGTGCAGCCCATGATAGACCAGTCCAACCGAGCAGTA
AGTCAAGGAACACCTTATAATCCTGATGGACAGCCCATGGGAGGTTTCGTAATGGACGGTCAGCAACATA
TGGGAATTAGAGCACCAGGACCTATGAGTGGAATGGGCATGAATATGGGCATGGAGGGGCAGTGGCACTA
CATGTAGTAATGAACTAGTCCGTAACTTGAAAGTATTTCGATTTCTTGGCTTTATATATCTTGTGGAAAG
GACGAGCCTCGACGTCGGGCGCTCATATT
