>Addgene plasmid #141893 | TFORF1939 | depositor partial sequence | sequence record 277817 | Barcode
GCCTCGACGTCGGGCGCTCATATT
